Addgene plasmid #49010: 1208 p3e-long etv2 3’UTR
Purpose: Zebrafish Long length etv2 3' UTR in gateway 3' Entry vector
Depositing lab: Nathan Lawson. Depositing organization: University of Massachusetts, Worcester. Publication: Post-transcriptional mechanisms contribute to Etv2 repression during vascular development. Moore JC, Sheppard S, Shestopalov IA, Chen JK, Lawson N. Dev Biol. 2013 Sep 11. pii: S0012-1606(13)00470-3. doi: 10.1016/j.ydbio.2013.08.028. PubMed 24036310.
Backbone
  Vector backbone: pDONRP2RP3
  Backbone manufacturer: Invitrogen
  Backbone size w/o insert (bp): 2638
  Total vector size (bp): 3678
  Vector type: gateway 3' Entry
Growth in bacteria
  Bacterial resistance: Kanamycin, 50 μg/mL
  Growth temperature: 37°C
  Growth strain: Top10
  Copy number: Unknown
Gene/Insert
  Gene/Insert name: ets variant gene 2 (alt name: etv2)
  Species: D. rerio (zebrafish)
  Insert size (bp): 1040
  Mutation: Longest 3' UTR
  Entrez Gene: etsrp (a.k.a. ets1b, etv2, grc, wu:fc49b07, zgc:153819)
  Cloning method: Gateway Cloning
  Sequencing primers: 5′ m13F; 3′ m13R
Terms and licenses: Academic/Nonprofit Terms; Industry Terms: Not Available to Industry
How to cite: 1208 p3e-long etv2 3’UTR was a gift from Nathan Lawson (Addgene plasmid # 49010 ; http://n2t.net/addgene:49010 ; RRID:Addgene_49010)
