[The description below was written by a language model from this plasmid's Addgene catalogue record and pLannotate feature annotations shown in this document.]
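Description:
1208 p3e-long etv2 3'UTR is a Gateway 3' entry clone built on the Invitrogen pDONR P2R-P3 donor backbone. It carries the longest form of the 3' untranslated region of zebrafish (D. rerio) etv2, also known as etsrp. The insert is about 1.04 kb in a plasmid of roughly 3.7 kb. It was introduced by Gateway cloning and lies between the two recombination sites in the feature table, an attR2 site on one side and, on the other, an element annotated as an attB3 core overlapping an attL fragment. The annotation software labels that fragment attL1, but with the attB3 core and the P2R-P3 backbone it most likely represents the attL3 site expected of a 3' entry vector. The UTR itself is not annotated, though the unannotated gap between the att sites matches the stated insert size.

The plasmid is maintained in E. coli through a high-copy ColE1/pUC-type origin and selected with kanamycin via the aph(3')-Ia gene. rrnB T1 and T2 terminators lie upstream of the cloning region and insulate it from read-through transcription. A T7 promoter lies near the attL side. The short lacI and lacZα fragments are backbone remnants with no functional role.

As an entry clone it has no eukaryotic promoter or coding sequence of its own. It is meant as the 3' module in multisite Gateway LR assemblies, placing the etv2 3' UTR downstream of a chosen promoter and coding sequence or reporter from other entry clones. The associated study concerns post-transcriptional repression of Etv2 during vascular development, so such assemblies would likely test how this UTR affects transcript expression in zebrafish.
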