Features (pLannotate 1.2.2; 10 found; start..end, strand, type, name):
    121..213     +  CDS            lacI (fragment): lac repressor; lacI; The lac repressor binds to the lac operator to inhibit transcription in E. coli. This inhibition can be relieved by adding lactose or isopropyl-β-D-thiogalactopyranoside (IPTG).
    268..295     -  terminator     rrnB T2 terminator: transcription terminator T2 from the E. coli rrnB gene
    427..470     +  terminator     rrnB T1 terminator: Escherichia coli rrnB; transcription terminator T1 from the E. coli rrnB gene
    517..553     -  CDS            lacZα (fragment): LacZα fragment of β-galactosidase; lacZ fragment
    624..747     -  protein_bind   attR2: mutant version of attR; recombination site for the Gateway® LR reaction LR Clonase™
   1788..1808    -  protein_bind   attB3: mutant version of attB; core recombination site for the Gateway® BP reaction BP Clonase™
   1799..1884    -  protein_bind   attL1 (fragment): mutant version of attL; recombination site for the Gateway® LR reaction LR Clonase™
   1921..1939    -  promoter       T7 promoter: promoter for bacteriophage T7 RNA polymerase
   2073..2882    +  CDS            KanR: aminoglycoside phosphotransferase; aph(3')-Ia; confers resistance to kanamycin in bacteria or G418 (Geneticin®) in eukaryotes
   3029..3617    +  rep_origin     ori: high-copy-number ColE1/pMB1/pBR322/pUC origin of replication
>Addgene plasmid #49010 | 1208 p3e-long etv2 3’UTR | depositor full sequence | sequence record 71946 | 1208 p3e-long etv2 3’UTR sequence 3679 bps
CTTTCCTGCGTTATCCCCTGATTCTGTGGATAACCGTATTACCGCCTTTGAGTGAGCTGATACCGCTCGC
CGCAGCCGAACGACCGAGCGCAGCGAGTCAGTGAGCGAGGAAGCGGAAGAGCGCCCAATACGCAAACCGC
CTCTCCCCGCGCGTTGGCCGATTCATTAATGCAGCTGGCACGACAGGTTTCCCGACTGGAAAGCGGGCAG
TGAGCGCAACGCAATTAATACGCGTACCGCTAGCCAGGAAGAGTTTGTAGAAACGCAAAAAGGCCATCCG
TCAGGATGGCCTTCTGCTTAGTTTGATGCCTGGCAGTTTATGGCGGGCGTCCTGCCCGCCACCCTCCGGG
CCGTTGCTTCACAACGTTCAAATCCGCTCCCGGCGGATTTGTCCTACTCAGGAGAGCGTTCACCGACAAA
CAACAGATAAAACGAAAGGCCCAGTCTTCCGACTGAGCCTTTCGTTTTATTTGATGCCTGGCAGTTCCCT
ACTCTCGCGTTAACGCTAGCATGGATGTTTTCCCAGTCACGACGTTGTAAAACGACGGCCAGTCTTAAGC
TCGGGCCCTGCAGCTCTAGAGCTCGAATTCTACAGGTCACTAATACCATCTAAGTAGTTGGTTCATAGTG
ACTGCATATGTTGTGTTTTACAGTATTATGTAGTCTGTTTTTTATGCAAAATCTAATTTAATATATTGAT
ATTTATATCATTTTACGTTTCTCGTTCAACTTTCTTGTACAAAGTGGAGGAGGAATTCTCGAAGGATTGG
AAAGAACTTTAAAACATCAGACGTCGTGCCTTTGGAGGAAGAAAGAAATGACTGACTTGAGATTTATGTA
CTTTAATTTGGACTTTGCAGCAGATTGCCAACAACAGATCTGAAGTCAGCTTTGAAATCAAGCTAGGTGC
CTTTAGAAAACCATGTTAGCTACCTCTTTTCACATTGGAACATTAATCTTGTAAATGTATTTTGTTTTAT
CTTATGTAAACTGATGGTTTGACATCAGATAGTGAACTCTTGTAAATAAATGTAATATGACAGCTTCACT
TTTCAATATGTCCTTATTTATATATGCGTGTTGAAGACGGACGATTACATTTTTAAAAGTTTGCTCTATA
TCAGGGGTGTCCAAACTTGGTCCTGGAGGGCCGATGTCTTGCTTATTTTGGTTCCAAACCCATTTCAACA
CACCTGAACCAGTTAATCAACTCTTTCTAGGTAGGGGAGACCGGGTATAGTTGAAACACAAGGAGAGTTG
TAACGCTACCAATTCCAGGAATAGGGAATAAGATAGGGGTCATGTGACACTTTCAGTTTCTTCAGGTTTT
CTTAACAATCACATGTGGAGACTTTCCAGTCAGGCTTGCAATCTCTCCAAAAGCTTCAACAGAAAATCGA
ATTCTGAGGTTTCAAAAAAAAAAAAAAAAATAGCAAGATATTATTTTGTTTAGTACCTCTACCGTTGTAG
ATGATGTTGTATGAGTTATATCAGGTCAAACTGTATTTTCTCTAGTAAAGAATGGTGTATCAACCTCCTG
CTAATTTCAAAGCACCATGCTTAAACAGCTAGCTAAACAATGGGTGACAGTGGCGGGGTAGGTTGAAAAA
CGTGTTTTGAAAGTATACATGCACTTAAACACACACATGAATGTGCACGTATAGACAAGCACACACAAAC
ACACGTGCATGCACACACACACACACAATAAGCACATACACTTACAATATTCACATATATTGTATTGTTG
CAGTCATTTATTTACAATAAAACTGTTGTTGTGGCATCAACTTTATTATACAAAGTTGGCATTATAAAAA
AGCATTGCTTATCAATTTGTTGCAACGAACAGGTCACTATCAGTCAAAATAAAATCATTATTTGGAGCTC
CATGGTAGCGTTAACGCGGCCGCGATATCCCCTATAGTGAGTCGTATTACATGGTCATAGCTGTTTCCTG
GCAGCTCTGGCCCGTGTCTCAAAATCTCTGATGTTACATTGCACAAGATAAAAATATATCATCATGAACA
ATAAAACTGTCTGCTTACATAAACAGTAATACAAGGGGTGTTATGAGCCATATTCAACGGGAAACGTCGA
GGCCGCGATTAAATTCCAACATGGATGCTGATTTATATGGGTATAAATGGGCTCGCGATAATGTCGGGCA
ATCAGGTGCGACAATCTATCGCTTGTATGGGAAGCCCGATGCGCCAGAGTTGTTTCTGAAACATGGCAAA
GGTAGCGTTGCCAATGATGTTACAGATGAGATGGTCAGACTAAACTGGCTGACGGAATTTATGCCTCTTC
CGACCATCAAGCATTTTATCCGTACTCCTGATGATGCATGGTTACTCACCACTGCGATCCCCGGAAAAAC
AGCATTCCAGGTATTAGAAGAATATCCTGATTCAGGTGAAAATATTGTTGATGCGCTGGCAGTGTTCCTG
CGCCGGTTGCATTCGATTCCTGTTTGTAATTGTCCTTTTAACAGCGATCGCGTATTTCGTCTCGCTCAGG
CGCAATCACGAATGAATAACGGTTTGGTTGATGCGAGTGATTTTGATGACGAGCGTAATGGCTGGCCTGT
TGAACAAGTCTGGAAAGAAATGCATAAACTTTTGCCATTCTCACCGGATTCAGTCGTCACTCATGGTGAT
TTCTCACTTGATAACCTTATTTTTGACGAGGGGAAATTAATAGGTTGTATTGATGTTGGACGAGTCGGAA
TCGCAGACCGATACCAGGATCTTGCCATCCTATGGAACTGCCTCGGTGAGTTTTCTCCTTCATTACAGAA
ACGGCTTTTTCAAAAATATGGTATTGATAATCCTGATATGAATAAATTGCAGTTTCATTTGATGCTCGAT
GAGTTTTTCTAATCAGAATTGGTTAATTGGTTGTAACACTGGCAGAGCATTACGCTGACTTGACGGGACG
GCGCAAGCTCATGACCAAAATCCCTTAACGTGAGTTACGCGTCGTTCCACTGAGCGTCAGACCCCGTAGA
AAAGATCAAAGGATCTTCTTGAGATCCTTTTTTTCTGCGCGTAATCTGCTGCTTGCAAACAAAAAAACCA
CCGCTACCAGCGGTGGTTTGTTTGCCGGATCAAGAGCTACCAACTCTTTTTCCGAAGGTAACTGGCTTCA
GCAGAGCGCAGATACCAAATACTGTCCTTCTAGTGTAGCCGTAGTTAGGCCACCACTTCAAGAACTCTGT
AGCACCGCCTACATACCTCGCTCTGCTAATCCTGTTACCAGTGGCTGCTGCCAGTGGCGATAAGTCGTGT
CTTACCGGGTTGGACTCAAGACGATAGTTACCGGATAAGGCGCAGCGGTCGGGCTGAACGGGGGGTTCGT
GCACACAGCCCAGCTTGGAGCGAACGACCTACACCGAACTGAGATACCTACAGCGTGAGCATTGAGAAAG
CGCCACGCTTCCCGAAGGGAGAAAGGCGGACAGGTATCCGGTAAGCGGCAGGGTCGGAACAGGAGAGCGC
ACGAGGGAGCTTCCAGGGGGAAACGCCTGGTATCTTTATAGTCCTGTCGGGTTTCGCCACCTCTGACTTG
AGCGTCGATTTTTGTGATGCTCGTCAGGGGGGCGGAGCCTATGGAAAAACGCCAGCAACGCGGCCTTTTT
ACGGTTCCTGGCCTTTTGCTGGCCTTTTGCTCACATGTT
