>Addgene plasmid #49010 | 1208 p3e-long etv2 3’UTR | addgene partial sequence | sequence record 73207 | M13rev
GGCCGCGTTAACGCTACCATGGAGCTCCAAATAATGATTTTATTTTGACTGATAGTGACCTGTTCGTTGC
AACAAATTGATAAGCAATGCTTTTTTATAATGCCAACTTTGTATAATAAAGTTGATGCCACAACAACAGT
TTTATTGTAAATAAATGACTGCAACAATACAATATATGTGAATATTGTAAGTGTATGTGCTTATTGTGTG
TGTGTGTGTGCATGCACGTGTGTTTGTGTGTGCTTGTCTATACGTGCACATTCATGTGTGTGTTTAAGTG
CATGTATACTTTCAAAACACGTTTTTCAACCTACCCCGCCACTGTCACCCATTGTTTAGCTAGCTGTTTA
AGCATGGTGCTTTGAAATTAGCAGGAGGTTGATACACCATTCTTTACTAGAGAAAATACAGTTTGACCTG
ATATAACTCATACAACGTCATCTACAACGGTAGAGGTACTAAACAAAATAATATCTTGCTATTTTTTTTT
TTTTTTTTGAAACCTCAGAATTCGATTTTCTGTTGAAGCTTTTGGAGAGATTGCAAGCCTGACTGGAAAG
TCTCCACATGTGATTGTTAAGAAAACCTGAAGAAACTGAAAGTGTCACATGACCCCTATCTTATTCCCTA
TTCCTGGAATTGGTAGCGTTACAACTCTCCTTGTGTTTCAACTATACCCGGTCTCCCCTACCTAGAAAGA
GTTGATTAACTGGTTCAGGTGTGTTGAAATGGGTTTGGAACCAAAATAAGCAAGACATCGGCCCTCCAGG
ACCAAGTTTGGACACCCCTGATATAGAGCAAACTTTTAAAAATGTAATCGTCCGTCTTCAACACGCATAT
ATAAATAAGGACATATTGAAAAGTGAAGCTGTCATATTACATTTATTTACAAGAGTTCACTATCTGA
